Addgene plasmid #196412: AAV-GfaABC1D-iCreV-4x6T
Purpose: Astrocytic expression of light-inducible iCreV recombinase in AAV; astrocyte specificity enhanced with 4x6T miRNA targeting cassette
Depositing lab: Stanley Thomas Carmichael. Depositing organization: University of California, Los Angeles (UCLA). Publication: A toolbox of astrocyte-specific, serotype-independent adeno-associated viral vectors using microRNA targeting sequences. Gleichman AJ, Kawaguchi R, Sofroniew MV, Carmichael ST. Nat Commun. 2023 Nov 16;14(1):7426. doi: 10.1038/s41467-023-42746-w. PubMed 37973910.
Backbone
  Vector backbone: pAAV-MCS
  Backbone manufacturer: Stratagene
  Backbone size w/o insert (bp): 3406
  Total vector size (bp): 6855
  Modifications to backbone: The GfaABC1D promoter and the 4x6T miRNA targeting cassette were added to confer astrocyte specificity.
  Vector type: Mammalian Expression, AAV ; Astrocyte-selective
Growth in bacteria
  Bacterial resistance: Ampicillin, 100 μg/mL
  Growth temperature: 37°C
  Growth strain: NEB Stable
  Copy number: Unknown
Gene/Insert
  Gene/Insert name: iCreV (alt name: Light-inducible Cre recombinase)
  Species: Synthetic
  Insert size (bp): 2040
  Promoter: GfaABC1D
  Cloning method: Gibson Cloning
  Sequencing primers: 5′ tagcccactccttcataaag; 3′ ttattaggacaaggctggtg
Resource information
  A portion of this plasmid was derived from a plasmid made by: AAV-GfaABC1D-iCreV-4x6T was created using AAV pmSyn1-EBFP-Cre (Addgene 51507) provided by Hongkui Zeng and iCreV (Addgene 140135) provided by Hongkui Zeng.
Terms and licenses: Academic/Nonprofit Terms; Industry Terms: Not Available to Industry
Depositor comments: Please visit https://www.biorxiv.org/content/10.1101/2023.02.21.529451v2 for bioRxiv preprint.
How to cite: AAV-GfaABC1D-iCreV-4x6T was a gift from Stanley Thomas Carmichael (Addgene plasmid # 196412 ; http://n2t.net/addgene:196412 ; RRID:Addgene_196412)
