[The description below was written by a language model from this plasmid's Addgene catalogue record and pLannotate feature annotations shown in this document.]
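Description:
AAV-GfaABC1D-iCreV-4x6T is a 6,855 bp adeno-associated virus transfer plasmid built on the pAAV-MCS backbone for astrocyte-selective expression of a light-inducible Cre recombinase in mammalian cells. It is propagated in E. coli through a high-copy ColE1/pUC-type origin and selected with ampicillin via the bla gene and its promoter. An f1 phage origin is also present, along with short annotated remnants of bom and rop. The expression cassette lies between AAV2 inverted terminal repeats, which direct replication and packaging of the intervening DNA into AAV particles. The automated annotation finds one complete ITR downstream of the cassette but only two short ITR fragments upstream, a common result for these repetitive, hard-to-sequence elements. The recombination-deficient growth strain listed is consistent with the need to keep the ITRs stable.

The payload is the roughly 2 kb synthetic iCreV coding sequence, driven by GfaABC1D, a compact GFAP-derived promoter that favours astrocytes. This promoter is recorded in the catalogue but was not detected by the feature annotation. The annotation picks up only a partial Cre match within the insert, which fits an engineered, modified recombinase, and a short SV40 large T antigen fragment further downstream whose role the record does not state. According to the record, the 4x6T cassette is a set of microRNA targeting sequences added to sharpen astrocyte specificity. Such cassettes generally work by exposing the transcript to silencing in off-target cells that express the matching miRNAs. It too is unannotated, and its position is not given. A human growth hormone polyadenylation signal terminates the transcript. The construct is intended for producing AAV that gives optically controlled, astrocyte-restricted recombination of loxP-flanked targets.
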