Features (pLannotate 1.2.2; 13 found; start..end, strand, type, name):
     23..611     +  rep_origin     ori: high-copy-number ColE1/pMB1/pBR322/pUC origin of replication
    684..711     +  repeat_region  AAV2 ITR (fragment): inverted terminal repeat of adeno-associated virus serotype 2 inverted
    740..767     +  repeat_region  AAV2 ITR (fragment): inverted terminal repeat of adeno-associated virus serotype 2 inverted
   2721..3572    +  CDS            cre (fragment): RECR_BPP1 - Experimental evidence at protein level: Swiss-Prot protein existence level 1. Catalyzes site-specific recombination between two 34-base- pair LOXP sites. Its role is to maintain the phage genome as a monomeric unit-copy plasmid in the lysogenic state. From Escherichia phage P1 (Bacteriophage P1).
   4139..4222    +  CDS            large T antigen (fragment): large T antigen from SV40 (simian virus 40)
   4268..4744    +  polyA_signal   hGH poly(A) signal: human growth hormone polyadenylation signal
   4790..4930    +  repeat_region  AAV2 ITR: inverted terminal repeat of adeno-associated virus serotype 2 inverted
   4935..4986    -  misc_feature   bom (fragment): basis of mobility region from pBR322
   5005..5460    +  rep_origin     f1 ori (sequence partly withheld): f1 bacteriophage origin of replication; arrow indicates direction of (+) strand synthesis
   5461..5510    -  misc_feature   bom (fragment): basis of mobility region from pBR322
   5612..5647    -  CDS            rop (fragment): Rop protein, which maintains plasmids at low copy number; rop
   5742..5846    +  promoter       AmpR promoter: bla
   5847..6707    +  CDS            AmpR: β-lactamase; bla; confers resistance to ampicillin, carbenicillin, and related antibiotics
>Addgene plasmid #196412 | AAV-GfaABC1D-iCreV-4x6T | addgene full sequence | sequence record 385067 | Addgene NGS Result
TAGAAAAGATCAAAGGATCTTCTTGAGATCCTTTTTTTCTGCGCGTAATCTGCTGCTTGCAAACAAAAAA
ACCACCGCTACCAGCGGTGGTTTGTTTGCCGGATCAAGAGCTACCAACTCTTTTTCCGAAGGTAACTGGC
TTCAGCAGAGCGCAGATACCAAATACTGTTCTTCTAGTGTAGCCGTAGTTAGGCCACCACTTCAAGAACT
CTGTAGCACCGCCTACATACCTCGCTCTGCTAATCCTGTTACCAGTGGCTGCTGCCAGTGGCGATAAGTC
GTGTCTTACCGGGTTGGACTCAAGACGATAGTTACCGGATAAGGCGCAGCGGTCGGGCTGAACGGGGGGT
TCGTGCACACAGCCCAGCTTGGAGCGAACGACCTACACCGAACTGAGATACCTACAGCGTGAGCTATGAG
AAAGCGCCACGCTTCCCGAAGGGAGAAAGGCGGACAGGTATCCGGTAAGCGGCAGGGTCGGAACAGGAGA
GCGCACGAGGGAGCTTCCAGGGGGAAACGCCTGGTATCTTTATAGTCCTGTCGGGTTTCGCCACCTCTGA
CTTGAGCGTCGATTTTTGTGATGCTCGTCAGGGGGGCGGAGCCTATGGAAAAACGCCAGCAACGCGGCCT
TTTTACGGTTCCTGGCCTTTTGCTGGCCTTTTGCTCACATGTCCTGCAGGCAGCTGCGCGCTCGCTCGCT
CACTGAGGCCGCCCGGGCGTCGGGCGACCTTTGGTCGCCCGGCCTCAGTGAGCGAGCGAGCGCGCAGAGA
GGGAGTGGCCAACTCCATCACTAGGGGTTCCTGCGGCCGCACGCGTACATATCCTGGTGTGGAGTAGGGG
ACGCTGCTCTGACAGAGGCTCGGGGGCCTGAGCTGGCTCTGTGAGCTGGGGAGGAGGCAGACAGCCAGGC
CTTGTCTGCAAGCAGACCTGGCAGCATTGGGCTGGCCGCCCCCCAGGGCCTCCTCTTCATGCCCAGTGAA
TGACTCACCTTGGCACAGACACAATGTTCGGGGTGGGCACAGTGCCTGCTTCCCGCCGCACCCCAGCCCC
CCTCAAATGCCTTCCGAGAAGCCCATTGAGCAGGGGGCTTGCATTGCACCCCAGCCTGACAGCCTGGCAT
CTTGGGATAAAAGCAGCACAGCCCCCTAGGGGCTGCCCTTGCTGTGTGGCGCCACCGGCGGTGGAGAACA
AGGCTCTATTCAGCCTGTGCCCAGGAAAGGGGATCAGGGGATGCCCAGGCATGGACAGTGGGTGGCAGGG
GGGGAGAGGAGGGCTGTCTGCTTCCCAGAAGTCCAAGGACACAAATGGGTGAGGGGAGAGCTCTCCCCAT
AGCTGGGCTGCGGCCCAACCCCACCCCCTCAGGCTATGCCAGGGGGTGTTGCCAGGGGCACCCGGGCATC
GCCAGTCTAGCCCACTCCTTCATAAAGCCCTCGCATCCCAGGAGCGAGCAGAGCCAGAGCAGGTTGGAGA
GGAGACGCATCACCTCCGCTGCTCGCTTAATTAATACCTGAATTCGATCTTAAGCCGCCACCATGGCCAC
CTCTGATGAAGTCAGGAAGAACCTGATGGACATGTTCAGGGACAGGCAGGCCTTCTCTGAACACACCTGG
AAGATGCTCCTGTCTGTGTGCAGATCCTGGGCTGCCTGGTGCAAGCTGAACGGTACCCATACACTGTATG
CCCCTGGAGGATATGATATTATGGGATATCTGATTCAGATTATGAAAAGACCTAATCCTCAGGTGGAACT
GGGACCTGTGGATACAAGCGTGGCCCTGATTCTGTGTGATCTGAAACAGAAAGATACACCTATTGTGTAT
GCCAGCGAAGCCTTTCTGTATATGACAGGATATAGCAATGCCGAAGTGCTGGGAAGAAATTGTAGATTTC
TGCAGAGCCCTGATGGAATGGTGAAACCTAAAAGCACAAGAAAATATGTGGATAGCAATACAATTAATAC
AATGAGAAAAGCCATTGATAGAAATGCCGAAGTGCAGGTGGAAGTGGTGAATTTTAAAAAAAATGGACAG
AGATTTGTGAATTTTCTGACAATGATTCCTGTGAGAGATGAAACAGGAGAATATAGATATAGCATGGGAT
TTCAGTGTGAAACAGAAGGCGGAAGCGGTGGCGTGCCCAAGAAGAAGAGGAAAGTCGGATCCGGCAGCGG
CGCCACCAACTTCAGCCTGCTGAAGCAGGCCGGCGACGTGGAGGAGAACCCCGGCCCCCTCGAGGTGCCC
AAGAAGAAGAGGAAAGTCGGCGGACATACTCTGTACGCTCCCGGAGGGTATGACATAATGGGTTACCTAA
TCCAGATTATGAAGCGTCCTAATCCCCAGGTTGAGTTGGGACCAGTGGACACCAGCGTAGCCTTAATTCT
TTGCGACCTTAAACAGAAAGATACACCAATAGTATACGCGAGTGAGGCTTTTTTGTATATGACGGGTTAT
TCCAACGCGGAAGTGTTAGGACGAAATTGTCGGTTTCTACAATCACCGGATGGGATGGTCAAACCGAAAA
GTACTAGAAAGTATGTGGATTCGAATACAATTAACACCATGAGAAAGGCAATCGATAGGAACGCAGAAGT
ACAAGTCGAGGTTGTCAATTTCAAAAAGAATGGGCAACGCTTCGTAAACTTTCTCACTATGATACCTGTT
AGGGACGAAACGGGCGAGTATCGATACTCTATGGGCTTCCAATGTGAAACAGAAGGTACCAACAGGAAAT
GGTTCCCTGCTGAACCTGAGGATGTGAGGGACTACCTCCTGTACCTGCAAGCCAGAGGCCTGGCTGTGAA
GACCATCCAACAGCACCTGGGCCAGCTCAACATGCTGCACAGGAGATCCGGCCTGCCTCGCCCTTCTGAC
TCCAATGCTGTGTCCCTGGTGATGAGGAGAATCAGAAAGGAGAATGTGGATGCTGGGGAGAGAGCCAAGC
AGGCCCTGGCCTTTGAACGCACTGACTTTGACCAAGTCAGATCCCTGATGGAGAACTCTGACAGATGCCA
GGACATCAGGAACCTGGCCTTCCTGGGCATTGCCTACAACACCCTGCTGCGCATTGCCGAAATTGCCAGA
ATCAGAGTGAAGGACATCTCCCGCACCGATGGTGGGAGAATGCTGATCCACATTGGCAGGACCAAGACCC
TGGTGTCCACAGCTGGTGTGGAGAAGGCCCTGTCCCTGGGGGTTACCAAGCTGGTGGAGAGATGGATCTC
TGTGTCTGGTGTGGCTGATGACCCCAACAACTACCTGTTCTGCCGGGTCAGAAAGAATGGTGTGGCTGCC
CCTTCTGCCACCTCCCAACTGTCCACCCGGGCCCTGGAAGGGATCTTTGAGGCCACCCACCGCCTGATCT
ATGGTGCCAAGGATGACTCTGGGCAGAGATACCTGGCCTGGTCTGGCCACTCTGCCAGAGTGGGTGCTGC
CAGGGACATGGCCAGGGCTGGTGTGTCCATCCCTGAAATCATGCAGGCTGGTGGCTGGACCAATGTGAAC
ATTGTGATGAACTACATCAGAAACCTGGACTCTGAGACTGGGGCCATGGTGAGGCTGCTCGAAGATGGGG
ACTAACATATGGGCATTCACCGCGTGCCTTACTACGCGTATTCTTAAGCAATAAGCGAATATAACACGGT
CGATCTAAAAAGGTTAGCTGGGTGTGTTAGAAGCCCTGCAAGACGACCTGCGCATTATTACTCACGGTAC
GACGCATTATTACTCACGGTACGAGGCATTCACCGCGTGCCTTACTACGCGTATTCTTAAGCAATAAGCG
AATATAACACGGTCGATCTAAAAAGGTTAGCTGGGTGTGTTAGAAGCCCTGCAAGACGACCTGGGCATTC
ACCGCGTGCCTTACTACGCGTATTCTTAAGCAATAAGCGAATATAACACGGTCGATCTAAAAAGGTTAGC
TGGGTGTGTTAGAAGCCCTGCAAGACGACCTGGGTACCGCATTATTACTCACGGTACGACGCATTATTAC
TCACGGTACGAGGCATTCACCGCGTGCCTTACTACGCGTATTCTTAAGCAATAAGCGAATATAACACGGT
CGATCTAAAAAGGTTAGCTGGGTGTGTTAGAAGCCCTGCAAGACGACCTGGGTACCAGGTAAAGCGGCCG
CGACTCTAGATCATAATCAGCCATACCACATTTGTAGAGGTTTTACTTGCTTTAAAAAACCTCCCACACC
TCCCCCTGAACCTGAAACATAAAATGAATGCAATTCTGCCTCGAGCAGCGCTGCTCGAGAGATCTACGGG
TGGCATCCCTGTGACCCCTCCCCAGTGCCTCTCCTGGCCCTGGAAGTTGCCACTCCAGTGCCCACCAGCC
TTGTCCTAATAAAATTAAGTTGCATCATTTTGTCTGACTAGGTGTCCTTCTATAATATTATGGGGTGGAG
GGGGGTGGTATGGAGCAAGGGGCAAGTTGGGAAGACAACCTGTAGGGCCTGCGGGGTCTATTGGGAACCA
AGCTGGAGTGCAGTGGCACAATCTTGGCTCACTGCAATCTCCGCCTCCTGGGTTCAAGCGATTCTCCTGC
CTCAGCCTCCCGAGTTGTTGGGATTCCAGGCATGCATGACCAGGCTCAGCTAATTTTTGTTTTTTTGGTA
GAGACGGGGTTTCACCATATTGGCCAGGCTGGTCTCCAACTCCTAATCTCAGGTGATCTACCCACCTTGG
CCTCCCAAATTGCTGGGATTACAGGCGTGAACCACTGCTCCCTTCCCTGTCCTTCTGATTTTGTAGGTAA
CCACGTGGTGGTGCGGACCGAGCGGCCGCAGGAACCCCTAGTGATGGAGTTGGCCACTCCCTCTCTGCGC
GCTCGCTCGCTCACTGAGGCCGGGCGACCAAAGGTCGCCCGACGCCCGGGCTTTGCCCGGGCGGCCTCAG
TGAGCGAGCGAGCGCGCAGCTGCCTGCAGGGGCGCCTGATGCGGTATTTTCTCCTTACGCATCTGTGCGG
TATTTCACACCGCATA
[95 nt withheld, positions 4987-5081]
T
[46 nt withheld, positions 5083-5128]
C
[141 nt withheld, positions 5130-5270]
CCTTTGACGTTGGAGTCCACGTTCTTT
[37 nt withheld, positions 5298-5334]
ACTCTATCTCGGGCTATTCTTTTGATTTATAAGGGATTTTGCCGATTTCGGTCTATTGGTTAAAAAATGA
GCTGATTTAACAAAAATTTAACGCGAATTTTAACAAAATATTAACGTTTACAATTTTATGGTGCACTCTC
AGTACAATCTGCTCTGATGCCGCATAGTTAAGCCAGCCCCGACACCCGCCAACACCCGCTGACGCGCCCT
GACGGGCTTGTCTGCTCCCGGCATCCGCTTACAGACAAGCTGTGACCGTCTCCGGGAGCTGCATGTGTCA
GAGGTTTTCACCGTCATCACCGAAACGCGCGAGACGAAAGGGCCTCGTGATACGCCTATTTTTATAGGTT
AATGTCATGATAATAATGGTTTCTTAGACGTCAGGTGGCACTTTTCGGGGAAATGTGCGCGGAACCCCTA
TTTGTTTATTTTTCTAAATACATTCAAATATGTATCCGCTCATGAGACAATAACCCTGATAAATGCTTCA
ATAATATTGAAAAAGGAAGAGTATGAGTATTCAACATTTCCGTGTCGCCCTTATTCCCTTTTTTGCGGCA
TTTTGCCTTCCTGTTTTTGCTCACCCAGAAACGCTGGTGAAAGTAAAAGATGCTGAAGATCAGTTGGGTG
CACGAGTGGGTTACATCGAACTGGATCTCAACAGCGGTAAGATCCTTGAGAGTTTTCGCCCCGAAGAACG
TTTTCCAATGATGAGCACTTTTAAAGTTCTGCTATGTGGCGCGGTATTATCCCGTATTGACGCCGGGCAA
GAGCAACTCGGTCGCCGCATACACTATTCTCAGAATGACTTGGTTGAGTACTCACCAGTCACAGAAAAGC
ATCTTACGGATGGCATGACAGTAAGAGAATTATGCAGTGCTGCCATAACCATGAGTGATAACACTGCGGC
CAACTTACTTCTGACAACGATCGGAGGACCGAAGGAGCTAACCGCTTTTTTGCACAACATGGGGGATCAT
GTAACTCGCCTTGATCGTTGGGAACCGGAGCTGAATGAAGCCATACCAAACGACGAGCGTGACACCACGA
TGCCTGTAGCAATGGCAACAACGTTGCGCAAACTATTAACTGGCGAACTACTTACTCTAGCTTCCCGGCA
ACAATTAATAGACTGGATGGAGGCGGATAAAGTTGCAGGACCACTTCTGCGCTCGGCCCTTCCGGCTGGC
TGGTTTATTGCTGATAAATCTGGAGCCGGTGAGCGTGGGTCTCGCGGTATCATTGCAGCACTGGGGCCAG
ATGGTAAGCCCTCCCGTATCGTAGTTATCTACACGACGGGGAGTCAGGCAACTATGGATGAACGAAATAG
ACAGATCGCTGAGATAGGTGCCTCACTGATTAAGCATTGGTAACTGTCAGACCAAGTTTACTCATATATA
CTTTAGATTGATTTAAAACTTCATTTTTAATTTAAAAGGATCTAGGTGAAGATCCTTTTTGATAATCTCA
TGACCAAAATCCCTTAACGTGAGTTTTCGTTCCACTGAGCGTCAGACCCCG
